Addgene plasmid #121228: pUC57-Kan_BR29_00117591
Purpose: Level 0 Golden-Gate compatible vector
Depositing lab: Sophien Kamoun. Depositing organization: Sainsbury Laboratory, Norwich. Publication: A Clone Resource of Magnaporthe oryzae Effectors That Share Sequence and Structural Similarities Across Host-Specific Lineages. Petit-Houdenot Y, Langner T, Harant A, Win J, Kamoun S. Mol Plant Microbe Interact. 2020 Aug;33(8):1032-1035. doi: 10.1094/MPMI-03-20-0052-A. Epub 2020 Jun 22. PubMed 32460610.
Backbone
  Vector backbone: pUC57-Kan
  Backbone size w/o insert (bp): 2626
  Vector type: Golden Gate
  Selectable markers: lacZ
Growth in bacteria
  Bacterial resistance: Kanamycin, 50 μg/mL
  Growth temperature: 37°C
  Growth strain: DH5alpha
  Copy number: High Copy
Gene/Insert
  Gene/Insert name: BR29_00117591
  Mutation: Magnaporthe grisea
  Cloning method: Restriction Enzyme; 5′ cloning site EcoRV (unknown if destroyed); 3′ cloning site EcoRV (unknown if destroyed)
  Sequencing primers: 5′ M13Fw; 3′ M13Rv
Terms and licenses: Academic/Nonprofit Terms; Industry Terms: Not Available to Industry
How to cite: pUC57-Kan_BR29_00117591 was a gift from Sophien Kamoun (Addgene plasmid # 121228 ; http://n2t.net/addgene:121228 ; RRID:Addgene_121228)
