[The description below was written by a language model from this plasmid's Addgene catalogue record and pLannotate feature annotations shown in this document.]
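Description:
pUC57-Kan_BR29_00117591 is a small, high-copy E. coli cloning plasmid that serves as a Level 0 module for Golden Gate assembly. It is built on the pUC57-Kan backbone (2,626 bp without insert; the deposited full sequence is 2,944 nt) and replicates from a ColE1/pUC-type origin. Selection is with kanamycin, conferred by an aph(3')-Ia aminoglycoside phosphotransferase gene that the annotation places downstream of the bla (AmpR) promoter. Short remnants of bom, rop and lacI are also annotated; these are vestiges of the pBR322/pUC lineage rather than functional elements.

The insert, BR29_00117591, was placed at the EcoRV site within the lacZα region; the record does not say whether the sites survived cloning. The feature table fits this placement. It shows the lac promoter, lac operator and CAP binding site separated from a truncated lacZα fragment by an unannotated stretch of roughly 390 bp, which presumably holds the insert and its flanking sequence. The insert itself has no annotation, so its coding content, any signal peptide status and the Golden Gate overhangs or type IIS sites around it cannot be read from the record. lacZ is listed as a selectable marker, reflecting the blue/white screening capacity of the parent backbone.

The catalogue lists Magnaporthe grisea in the mutation field, apparently as the source organism. The associated publication describes a clone resource of Magnaporthe oryzae effectors that share sequence and structural similarity across host-specific lineages. The plasmid is therefore best understood as a stored, sequence-verifiable candidate effector part (M13 forward and reverse priming sites flank it). It is intended to be combined with promoters, tags and terminators in higher-level Golden Gate assemblies, since it carries no eukaryotic expression elements of its own.
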