Features (pLannotate 1.2.2; 10 found; start..end, strand, type, name):
    137..236     +  misc_feature   bom (fragment): basis of mobility region from pBR322
    242..399     -  CDS            lacZα (fragment): LacZα fragment of β-galactosidase; lacZ fragment
    792..808     -  protein_bind   lac operator: The lac repressor binds to the lac operator to inhibit transcription in E. coli. This inhibition can be relieved by adding lactose or isopropyl-β-D-thiogalactopyranoside (IPTG). lac repressor encoded by lacI
    816..846     -  promoter       lac promoter: promoter for the E. coli lac operon
    861..882     -  protein_bind   CAP binding site: CAP binding activates transcription in the presence of cAMP. E. coli catabolite activator protein
    895..987     -  CDS            lacI (fragment): lac repressor; lacI; The lac repressor binds to the lac operator to inhibit transcription in E. coli. This inhibition can be relieved by adding lactose or isopropyl-β-D-thiogalactopyranoside (IPTG).
   1170..1758    -  rep_origin     ori: high-copy-number ColE1/pMB1/pBR322/pUC origin of replication
   1929..2744    -  CDS            KanR: aminoglycoside phosphotransferase; aph(3')-Ia; confers resistance to kanamycin in bacteria or G418 (Geneticin®) in eukaryotes
   2745..2849    -  promoter       AmpR promoter: bla
   2944..35      +  CDS            rop (fragment) (across the origin): Rop protein, which maintains plasmids at low copy number; rop
>Addgene plasmid #121228 | pUC57-Kan_BR29_00117591 | depositor full sequence | sequence record 231248 | pUC57-Kan_BR29_00117591 sequence 2944 bps
TCGCGCGTTTCGGTGATGACGGTGAAAACCTCTGACACATGCAGCTCCCGGAGACGGTCACAGCTTGTCT
GTAAGCGGATGCCGGGAGCAGACAAGCCCGTCAGGGCGCGTCAGCGGGTGTTGGCGGGTGTCGGGGCTGG
CTTAACTATGCGGCATCAGAGCAGATTGTACTGAGAGTGCACCATATGCGGTGTGAAATACCGCACAGAT
GCGTAAGGAGAAAATACCGCATCAGGCGCCATTCGCCATTCAGGCTGCGCAACTGTTGGGAAGGGCGATC
GGTGCGGGCCTCTTCGCTATTACGCCAGCTGGCGAAAGGGGGATGTGCTGCAAGGCGATTAAGTTGGGTA
ACGCCAGGGTTTTCCCAGTCACGACGTTGTAAAACGACGGCCAGTGAATTGACGCGTATTGGGATGGAAC
TTGGTCTCTAAGCTCACCATGGAGCTTCTCTAACATTTCTACCATATCTTTCAAATCTTTCAGTCCAACC
ATTATAAACATTACAAACTGGTCTAACTGGAGCTGGAAAACCCCAAACAACATGAACATGCAAATGTGGT
GGAATAGTACCAGAAATTTTTTCAGTAATACATCTTCTACCAACTTTCAAAACAAAATCATAACCTGGAA
AAGAAACAGTTCTTCTAATTCTAAATGGTTCAAAACCCAAAATTGGTTTTCTACCATCATTTCTCAACAA
AACACCCAAACATTGCATTAGAGACCAAGTTCCATCCCAATGGCGCGCCGAGCTTGGCTCGAGCATGGTC
ATAGCTGTTTCCTGTGTGAAATTGTTATCCGCTCACAATTCCACACAACATACGAGCCGGAAGCATAAAG
TGTAAAGCCTGGGGTGCCTAATGAGTGAGCTAACTCACATTAATTGCGTTGCGCTCACTGCCCGCTTTCC
AGTCGGGAAACCTGTCGTGCCAGCTGCATTAATGAATCGGCCAACGCGCGGGGAGAGGCGGTTTGCGTAT
TGGGCGCTCTTCCGCTTCCTCGCTCACTGACTCGCTGCGCTCGGTCGTTCGGCTGCGGCGAGCGGTATCA
GCTCACTCAAAGGCGGTAATACGGTTATCCACAGAATCAGGGGATAACGCAGGAAAGAACATGTGAGCAA
AAGGCCAGCAAAAGGCCAGGAACCGTAAAAAGGCCGCGTTGCTGGCGTTTTTCCATAGGCTCCGCCCCCC
TGACGAGCATCACAAAAATCGACGCTCAAGTCAGAGGTGGCGAAACCCGACAGGACTATAAAGATACCAG
GCGTTTCCCCCTGGAAGCTCCCTCGTGCGCTCTCCTGTTCCGACCCTGCCGCTTACCGGATACCTGTCCG
CCTTTCTCCCTTCGGGAAGCGTGGCGCTTTCTCATAGCTCACGCTGTAGGTATCTCAGTTCGGTGTAGGT
CGTTCGCTCCAAGCTGGGCTGTGTGCACGAACCCCCCGTTCAGCCCGACCGCTGCGCCTTATCCGGTAAC
TATCGTCTTGAGTCCAACCCGGTAAGACACGACTTATCGCCACTGGCAGCAGCCACTGGTAACAGGATTA
GCAGAGCGAGGTATGTAGGCGGTGCTACAGAGTTCTTGAAGTGGTGGCCTAACTACGGCTACACTAGAAG
AACAGTATTTGGTATCTGCGCTCTGCTGAAGCCAGTTACCTTCGGAAAAAGAGTTGGTAGCTCTTGATCC
GGCAAACAAACCACCGCTGGTAGCGGTGGTTTTTTTGTTTGCAAGCAGCAGATTACGCGCAGAAAAAAAG
GATCTCAAGAAGATCCTTTGATCTTTTCTACGGGGTCTGACGCTCAGTGGAACGAAAACTCACGTTAAGG
GATTTTGGTCATGAGATTATCAAAAAGGATCTTCACCTAGATCCTTTTAAATTAAAAATGAAGTTTTAAA
TCAATCTAAAGTATATATGAGTAAACTTGGTCTGACAGTTAGAAAAACTCATCGAGCATCAAATGAAACT
GCAATTTATTCATATCAGGATTATCAATACCATATTTTTGAAAAAGCCGTTTCTGTAATGAAGGAGAAAA
CTCACCGAGGCAGTTCCATAGGATGGCAAGATCCTGGTATCGGTCTGCGATTCCGACTCGTCCAACATCA
ATACAACCTATTAATTTCCCCTCGTCAAAAATAAGGTTATCAAGTGAGAAATCACCATGAGTGACGACTG
AATCCGGTGAGAATGGCAAAAGTTTATGCATTTCTTTCCAGACTTGTTCAACAGGCCAGCCATTACGCTC
GTCATCAAAATCACTCGCATCAACCAAACCGTTATTCATTCGTGATTGCGCCTGAGCGAGACGAAATACG
CGATCGCTGTTAAAAGGACAATTACAAACAGGAATCGAATGCAACCGGCGCAGGAACACTGCCAGCGCAT
CAACAATATTTTCACCTGAATCAGGATATTCTTCTAATACCTGGAATGCTGTTTTCCCAGGGATCGCAGT
GGTGAGTAACCATGCATCATCAGGAGTACGGATAAAATGCTTGATGGTCGGAAGAGGCATAAATTCCGTC
AGCCAGTTTAGTCTGACCATCTCATCTGTAACATCATTGGCAACGCTACCTTTGCCATGTTTCAGAAACA
ACTCTGGCGCATCGGGCTTCCCATACAATCGATAGATTGTCGCACCTGATTGCCCGACATTATCGCGAGC
CCATTTATACCCATATAAATCAGCATCCATGTTGGAATTTAATCGCGGCCTAGAGCAAGACGTTTCCCGT
TGAATATGGCTCATACTCTTCCTTTTTCAATATTATTGAAGCATTTATCAGGGTTATTGTCTCATGAGCG
GATACATATTTGAATGTATTTAGAAAAATAAACAAATAGGGGTTCCGCGCACATTTCCCCGAAAAGTGCC
ACCTGACGTCTAAGAAACCATTATTATCATGACATTAACCTATAAAAATAGGCGTATCACGAGGCCCTTT
CGTC
