>Addgene plasmid #121228 | pUC57-Kan_BR29_00117591 | depositor partial sequence | sequence record 230708 | BR29_00117591
TTGGTCTCTAATGCAATGTTTGGGTGTTTTGTTGAGAAATGATGGTAGAAAACCAATTTTGGGTTTTGAA
CCATTTAGAATTAGAAGAACTGTTTCTTTTCCAGGTTATGATTTTGTTTTGAAAGTTGGTAGAAGATGTA
TTACTGAAAAAATTTCTGGTACTATTCCACCACATTTGCATGTTCATGTTGTTTGGGGTTTTCCAGCTCC
AGTTAGACCAGTTTGTAATGTTTATAATGGTTGGACTGAAAGATTTGAAAGATATGGTAGAAATGTTAGA
GAAGCTCCATGGTGAGCTTAGAGACCAA
