>Addgene plasmid #121228 | pUC57-Kan_BR29_00117591 | depositor partial sequence | sequence record 230709 | empty_vector
TCGCGCGTTTCGGTGATGACGGTGAAAACCTCTGACACATGCAGCTCCCGGAGACGGTCACAGCTTGTCT
GTAAGCGGATGCCGGGAGCAGACAAGCCCGTCAGGGCGCGTCAGCGGGTGTTGGCGGGTGTCGGGGCTGG
CTTAACTATGCGGCATCAGAGCAGATTGTACTGAGAGTGCACCATATGCGGTGTGAAATACCGCACAGAT
GCGTAAGGAGAAAATACCGCATCAGGCGCCATTCGCCATTCAGGCTGCGCAACTGTTGGGAAGGGCGATC
GGTGCGGGCCTCTTCGCTATTACGCCAGCTGGCGAAAGGGGGATGTGCTGCAAGGCGATTAAGTTGGGTA
ACGCCAGGGTTTTCCCAGTCACGACGTTGTAAAACGACGGCCAGTGAATTGACGCGTATTGGGATATCCC
AATGGCGCGCCGAGCTTGGCTCGAGCATGGTCATAGCTGTTTCCTGTGTGAAATTGTTATCCGCTCACAA
TTCCACACAACATACGAGCCGGAAGCATAAAGTGTAAAGCCTGGGGTGCCTAATGAGTGAGCTAACTCAC
ATTAATTGCGTTGCGCTCACTGCCCGCTTTCCAGTCGGGAAACCTGTCGTGCCAGCTGCATTAATGAATC
GGCCAACGCGCGGGGAGAGGCGGTTTGCGTATTGGGCGCTCTTCCGCTTCCTCGCTCACTGACTCGCTGC
GCTCGGTCGTTCGGCTGCGGCGAGCGGTATCAGCTCACTCAAAGGCGGTAATACGGTTATCCACAGAATC
AGGGGATAACGCAGGAAAGAACATGTGAGCAAAAGGCCAGCAAAAGGCCAGGAACCGTAAAAAGGCCGCG
TTGCTGGCGTTTTTCCATAGGCTCCGCCCCCCTGACGAGCATCACAAAAATCGACGCTCAAGTCAGAGGT
GGCGAAACCCGACAGGACTATAAAGATACCAGGCGTTTCCCCCTGGAAGCTCCCTCGTGCGCTCTCCTGT
TCCGACCCTGCCGCTTACCGGATACCTGTCCGCCTTTCTCCCTTCGGGAAGCGTGGCGCTTTCTCATAGC
TCACGCTGTAGGTATCTCAGTTCGGTGTAGGTCGTTCGCTCCAAGCTGGGCTGTGTGCACGAACCCCCCG
TTCAGCCCGACCGCTGCGCCTTATCCGGTAACTATCGTCTTGAGTCCAACCCGGTAAGACACGACTTATC
GCCACTGGCAGCAGCCACTGGTAACAGGATTAGCAGAGCGAGGTATGTAGGCGGTGCTACAGAGTTCTTG
AAGTGGTGGCCTAACTACGGCTACACTAGAAGAACAGTATTTGGTATCTGCGCTCTGCTGAAGCCAGTTA
CCTTCGGAAAAAGAGTTGGTAGCTCTTGATCCGGCAAACAAACCACCGCTGGTAGCGGTGGTTTTTTTGT
TTGCAAGCAGCAGATTACGCGCAGAAAAAAAGGATCTCAAGAAGATCCTTTGATCTTTTCTACGGGGTCT
GACGCTCAGTGGAACGAAAACTCACGTTAAGGGATTTTGGTCATGAGATTATCAAAAAGGATCTTCACCT
AGATCCTTTTAAATTAAAAATGAAGTTTTAAATCAATCTAAAGTATATATGAGTAAACTTGGTCTGACAG
TTAGAAAAACTCATCGAGCATCAAATGAAACTGCAATTTATTCATATCAGGATTATCAATACCATATTTT
TGAAAAAGCCGTTTCTGTAATGAAGGAGAAAACTCACCGAGGCAGTTCCATAGGATGGCAAGATCCTGGT
ATCGGTCTGCGATTCCGACTCGTCCAACATCAATACAACCTATTAATTTCCCCTCGTCAAAAATAAGGTT
ATCAAGTGAGAAATCACCATGAGTGACGACTGAATCCGGTGAGAATGGCAAAAGTTTATGCATTTCTTTC
CAGACTTGTTCAACAGGCCAGCCATTACGCTCGTCATCAAAATCACTCGCATCAACCAAACCGTTATTCA
TTCGTGATTGCGCCTGAGCGAGACGAAATACGCGATCGCTGTTAAAAGGACAATTACAAACAGGAATCGA
ATGCAACCGGCGCAGGAACACTGCCAGCGCATCAACAATATTTTCACCTGAATCAGGATATTCTTCTAAT
ACCTGGAATGCTGTTTTCCCAGGGATCGCAGTGGTGAGTAACCATGCATCATCAGGAGTACGGATAAAAT
GCTTGATGGTCGGAAGAGGCATAAATTCCGTCAGCCAGTTTAGTCTGACCATCTCATCTGTAACATCATT
GGCAACGCTACCTTTGCCATGTTTCAGAAACAACTCTGGCGCATCGGGCTTCCCATACAATCGATAGATT
GTCGCACCTGATTGCCCGACATTATCGCGAGCCCATTTATACCCATATAAATCAGCATCCATGTTGGAAT
TTAATCGCGGCCTAGAGCAAGACGTTTCCCGTTGAATATGGCTCATACTCTTCCTTTTTCAATATTATTG
AAGCATTTATCAGGGTTATTGTCTCATGAGCGGATACATATTTGAATGTATTTAGAAAAATAAACAAATA
GGGGTTCCGCGCACATTTCCCCGAAAAGTGCCACCTGACGTCTAAGAAACCATTATTATCATGACATTAA
CCTATAAAAATAGGCGTATCACGAGGCCCTTTCGTC
