>Addgene plasmid #121228 | pUC57-Kan_BR29_00117591 | addgene partial sequence | sequence record 237803 | M13-F20 5'-TGTAAAACGACGGCCAGT-3'
TTGGTCTCTAAGCTCACCATGGAGCTTCTCTAACATTTCTACCATATCTTTCAAATCTTTCAGTCCAACC
ATTATAAACATTACAAACTGGTCTAACTGGAGCTGGAAAACCCCAAACAACATGAACATGCAAATGTGGT
GGAATAGTACCAGAAATTTTTTCAGTAATACATCTTCTACCAACTTTCAAAACAAAATCATAACCTGGAA
AAGAAACAGTTCTTCTAATTCTAAATGGTTCAAAACCCAAAATTGGTTTTCTACCATCATTTCTCAACAA
AACACCCAAACATTGCATTAGAGACCAAGTTCCATCCCAATGGCGCGCCGAGCTTGGCTCGAGCATGGTC
ATAGCTGTTTCCTGTGTGAAATTGTTATCCGCTCACAATTCCACACAACATACGAGCCGGAAGCATAAAG
TGTAAAGCCTGGGGTGCCTAATGAGTGAGCTAACTCACATTAATTGCGTTGCGCTCACTGCCCGCTTTCC
AGTCGGGAAACCTGTCGTGCCAGCTGCATTAATGAATCGGCCAACGCGCGGGGAGAGGCGGTTTGCGTAT
TGGGCGCTCTTCCGCTTCCTCGCTCACTGACTCGCTGCGCTCGGTCGTTCGGCTGCGGCGAGCGGTATCA
GCTCACTCAAAGGCGGTAATACGGTTATCCACAGAATCAGGGGATAACGCAGGAAAGAACATGTGAGCAA
AAGGCCAGCAAAAGGCCAGGAACCGTAAAAAGGCCGCGTTGCTGGCGTTTTTCCATAGGCTCCGCCCCCC
TGACGAGCATCACAAAAATCGACGCTCAAGTCAGAGGTGGCGAAACCCGACAGGACTATAAAGATACC
